Addgene plasmid #192472: pAc5-STABLE2-neo-RvCAHS3
Purpose: Stable expression of RvCAHS3 (fly codon optimized) in Drosophila cells
Depositing lab: Takekazu Kunieda. Depositing organization: The University of Tokyo. Publication: Stress-dependent cell stiffening by tardigrade tolerance proteins that reversibly form a filamentous network and gel. Tanaka A, Nakano T, Watanabe K, Masuda K, Honda G, Kamata S, Yasui R, Kozuka-Hata H, Watanabe C, Chinen T, Kitagawa D, Sawai S, Oyama M, Yanagisawa M, Kunieda T. PLoS Biol. 2022 Sep 6;20(9):e3001780. doi: 10.1371/journal.pbio.3001780. eCollection 2022 Sep. PubMed 36067153.
Backbone
  Vector backbone: Ac5-STABLE2-neo
  Backbone size w/o insert (bp): 6882
  Total vector size (bp): 7581
  Vector type: Insect Expression
  Selectable markers: Neomycin (select with G418)
Growth in bacteria
  Bacterial resistance: Ampicillin, 100 μg/mL
  Growth temperature: 37°C
  Growth strain: DH5alpha
  Copy number: Unknown
Gene/Insert
  Gene/Insert name: CAHS3 (alt name: RvCAHS3)
  Species: Ramazzottius varieornatus
  Insert size (bp): 909
  GenBank ID: AB650501.1
  Promoter: Ac5 promoter
  Tag / fusion protein: T2A-EGFP-T2A-neoR (C terminal on backbone)
  Cloning method: Gibson Cloning
  Sequencing primers: 5′ GACACAAAGCCGCTCCATCAG
Terms and licenses: Academic/Nonprofit Terms; Industry Terms: Not Available to Industry
How to cite: pAc5-STABLE2-neo-RvCAHS3 was a gift from Takekazu Kunieda (Addgene plasmid # 192472 ; http://n2t.net/addgene:192472 ; RRID:Addgene_192472)
