[The description below was written by a language model from this plasmid's Addgene catalogue record and pLannotate feature annotations shown in this document.]
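Description:
pAc5-STABLE2-neo-RvCAHS3 is an insect expression plasmid built on the Ac5-STABLE2-neo backbone for stable expression of the tardigrade protein CAHS3 in Drosophila cells. In bacteria it is maintained through a high-copy ColE1/pUC-type origin and selected with ampicillin via the β-lactamase gene and its own promoter. In fly cells, transfectants are selected with G418. The catalogue lists a total size of about 7.6 kb, whereas the sequenced record behind the feature table is slightly longer, at roughly 7.8 kb.

The payload is a single polycistronic cassette driven by the Drosophila melanogaster actin 5C (Ac5) promoter, a strong constitutive promoter in fly cell lines. The first open reading frame is a 909 bp, fly codon-optimised CAHS3 from Ramazzottius varieornatus, inserted by Gibson cloning. CAHS3 is a cytoplasmic heat-soluble, intrinsically disordered protein associated with desiccation tolerance. It is followed in frame by T2A-EGFP-T2A-neoR supplied by the backbone. The T2A peptides are not annotated in the feature table, but short gaps between the three coding sequences fit their presence. The T2A peptides cause ribosomal skipping, so one transcript yields three separate proteins: CAHS3 (retaining a short 2A remnant at its C terminus), EGFP as a fluorescent marker of expressing cells, and the Tn5 aminoglycoside phosphotransferase conferring G418 resistance. Drug selection and green fluorescence are therefore directly coupled to expression of the tardigrade gene. An SV40 polyadenylation signal lies downstream of the cassette. The short large T antigen and tetracycline-resistance fragments annotated nearby appear to be non-functional backbone remnants. The associated study examined tardigrade tolerance proteins that reversibly form filamentous networks and gels under stress.
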