Features (pLannotate 1.2.2; 10 found; start..end, strand, type, name):
     43..951     +  CDS            CAHS3: CAHS3_RAMVA - Experimental evidence at protein level: Swiss-Prot protein existence level 1. Cytoplasmic heat soluble protein acting as a molecular shield in water-deficient condition (PubMed:22937162). Tardigrade-specific intrinsically disordered proteins (TDPs) are essential for desiccation tolerance by forming non-crystalline amorphous solids upon desiccation, and this vitrified state mirrors their protective capabilities (By similarity). From Ramazzottius varieornatus (Water bear) (Tardigrade).
   1048..1764    +  CDS            EGFP: EGFP is a basic (constitutively fluorescent) green fluorescent protein published in 1996, derived from Aequorea victoria. It is reported to be a rapidly-maturing weak dimer with moderate acid sensitivity.
   1828..2631    +  CDS            NeoR/KanR: aminoglycoside phosphotransferase from Tn5; aph(3')-II (or nptII); confers resistance to neomycin, kanamycin, and G418 (Geneticin®)
   2639..2773    -  polyA_signal   SV40 poly(A) signal: SV40 polyadenylation signal
   2796..2880    -  CDS            large T antigen (fragment): large T antigen from SV40 (simian virus 40)
   2881..3328    +  CDS            TcR (fragment): tetracycline efflux protein; tet; confers resistance to tetracycline
   3374..3962    -  rep_origin     ori: high-copy-number ColE1/pMB1/pBR322/pUC origin of replication
   4133..4993    -  CDS            AmpR: β-lactamase; bla; confers resistance to ampicillin, carbenicillin, and related antibiotics
   4994..5098    -  promoter       AmpR promoter: bla
   5248..7757    +  promoter       Ac5 promoter: Drosophila melanogaster actin 5C promoter
>Addgene plasmid #192472 | pAc5-STABLE2-neo-RvCAHS3 | addgene full sequence | sequence record 378567 | Addgene NGS Result
GGTACCTACTAGTCCAGTGTGGTGGAATTCGCCACCATGGACATGAGTAGCCGCCAGAATCAGCAGAGCA
GCAGCCAGCATAGTAGCAGCTCCCAGCAAGGCGGACAAGGTGGACAGGGTGTTCAAGGCAGCAGCAGCTA
TAGCCGCACCGAGGTTCACACAAGCAGCGGCGGACCAACAATTGGAGGTGCCCAACGTACAGTGCCAGTG
CCACCAGGATCGCATAGCGAGGTGCACGAAGAACGCGAAGTGATCAAGCACGGCACCAAGACCGAGAGCG
AGACACACGTTGTGACCGTGCCAGTGACAACCTTCGGCAGCACCAACATGGAAAGCGTGCGCACCGGATT
CACCGTGACGCAGGATAAGAACCTGACCGTGGCCGCTCCGAATATCGCCGCTCCAATCCACAGCAACCTG
GATCTGAATCTCGGAGGCGGAGCCCGTGCCGAAATTACCGCTGGAACAACGGTGGATCTGAGCAAGATCC
AGCGCAAGGATCTGGGCCCCGAAGAGTACGCCCGTTACAAGGCCAAGGTGGAACAGCTGGCCCGCCAGGA
TGAACAGGATGCTGGAATGCGTGCCGCGCAGTACCGTGAAGAGGTGGAACGTGATGCCGAGCTGATCCGC
CAGATTCTGGAACGCCAGCACATCCGCGATTTGGAGTTCCGCAAAGAGATGGTCGAGAATCAAGTGAACC
GCCAAGAGCGCGAGATCCAGTTGGAGGCCGAATATGCCATGCGCGCCCTGGAACTGGAACGCAATGCCGC
CAAAGAAGCCCTGGAAAGCGCCAAGGCTCAGACCAACGTGAACGTGAAGGTCGAGAGCGCCATCGGAACC
ACAGTGTCCAAGGGCGCCATTCAGACCAGCGCCGATAAGAGCAGCACCACCAAGACAGGACCCACCACCG
TGACACAGATTAAGCACACCGAGCAGCATACCGAGCGCCGCCTGTATAAAGGCGGCCGCGAAGGACGCGG
CAGCCTACTGACTTGCGGAGATGTCGAAGAGAACCCTGGCCCTGGTTCCGATATCTCTAGAGCCACCATG
GTGAGCAAGGGCGAGGAGCTGTTCACCGGGGTGGTGCCCATCCTGGTCGAGCTGGACGGCGACGTAAACG
GCCACAAGTTCAGCGTGTCCGGCGAGGGCGAGGGCGATGCCACCTACGGCAAGCTGACCCTGAAGTTCAT
CTGCACCACCGGCAAGCTGCCCGTGCCCTGGCCCACCCTCGTGACCACCCTGACCTACGGCGTGCAGTGC
TTCAGCCGCTACCCCGACCACATGAAGCAGCACGACTTCTTCAAGTCCGCCATGCCCGAAGGCTACGTCC
AGGAGCGCACCATCTTCTTCAAGGGCGACGGCAACTACAAGACCCGCGCCGAGGTGAAGTTCGAGGGCGA
CACCCTGGTGAACCGCATCGAGCTGAAGGGCATCGACTTCAAGGAGGACGGCAACATCCTGGGGCACAAG
CTGGAGTACAACTACAACAGCCACAACGTCTATATCATGGCCGACAAGCAGAAGAACGGCATCAAGGTGA
ACTTCAAGATCCGCCACAACATCGAGGACGGCAGCGTGCAGCTCGCCGACCACTACCAGCAGAACACCCC
CATCGGCGACGGCCCCGTGCTGCTGCCCGACAACCACTACCTGAGCACCCAGTCCGCCCTGAGCAAAGAC
CCCAACGAGAAGCGCGATCACATGGTCCTGCTGGAGTTCGTGACCGCCGCCGGGATCACTCTCGGCATGG
ACGAGCTGTACAAGCTTGAGGGCAGAGGAAGTCTTCTAACATGCGGTGACGTGGAGGAGAATCCCGGCCC
TGCTAGCATGGGATCGGCCATTGAACAAGATGGATTGCACGCAGGTTCTCCGGCCGCTTGGGTGGAGAGG
CTATTCGGCTATGACTGGGCACAACAGACAATCGGCTGCTCTGATGCCGCCGTGTTCCGGCTGTCAGCGC
AGGGGCGCCCGGTTCTTTTTGTCAAGACCGACCTGTCCGGTGCCCTGAATGAACTGCAAGACGAGGCAGC
GCGGCTATCGTGGCTGGCCACGACGGGCGTTCCTTGCGCAGCTGTGCTCGACGTTGTCACTGAAGCGGGA
AGGGACTGGCTGCTATTGGGCGAAGTGCCGGGGCAGGATCTCCTGTCATCTCACCTTGCTCCTGCCGAGA
AAGTATCCATCATGGCTGATGCAATGCGGCGGCTGCATACGCTTGATCCGGCTACCTGCCCATTCGACCA
CCAAGCGAAACATCGCATCGAGCGAGCACGTACTCGGATGGAAGCCGGTCTTGTCGATCAGGATGATCTG
GACGAAGAACATCAGGGGCTCGCGCCAGCCGAACTGTTCGCCAGGCTCAAGGCGAGCATGCCCGACGGCG
AGGATCTCGTCGTGACCCATGGCGATGCCTGCTTGCCGAATATCATGGTGGAAAATGGCCGCTTTTCTGG
ATTCATCGACTGTGGCCGGCTGGGTGTGGCGGACCGCTATCAGGACATAGCGTTGGCTACCCGTGATATT
GCTGAAGAACTTGGCGGCGAATGGGCTGACCGCTTCCTCGTGCTTTACGGTATCGCCGCTCCCGATTCGC
AGCGCATCGCCTTCTATCGCCTTCTTGACGAGTTCTTCTGACTCGAGGGATCCAGACATGATAAGATACA
TTGATGAGTTTGGACAAACCACAACTAGAATGCAGTGAAAAAAATGCTTTATTTGTGAAATTTGTGATGC
TATTGCTTTATTTGTAACCATTATAAGCTGCAATAAACAAGTTAACAACAACAATTGCATTCATTTTATG
TTTCAGGTTCAGGGGGAGGTGTGGGAGGTTTTTTAAAGCAAGTAAAACCTCTACAAATGTGGTATGGCTG
ATTATGATCAGTCGACCGATGCCCTTGAGAGCCTTCAACCCAGTCAGCTCCTTCCGGTGGGCGCGGGGCA
TGACTATCGTCGCCGCACTTATGACTGTCTTCTTTATCATGCAACTCGTAGGACAGGTGCCGGCAGCGCT
CTGGGTCATTTTCGGCGAGGACCGCTTTCGCTGGAGCGCGACGATGATCGGCCTGTCGCTTGCGGTATTC
GGAATCTTGCACGCCCTCGCTCAAGCCTTCGTCACTGGTCCCGCCACCAAACGTTTCGGCGAGAAGCAGG
CCATTATCGCCGGCATGGCGGCCGACGCGCTGGGCTACGTCTTGCTGGCGTTCGCGACGCGAGGCTGGAT
GGCCTTCCCCATTATGATTCTTCTCGCTTCCGGCGGCATCGGGATGCCCGCGTTGCAGGCCATGCTGTCC
AGGCAGGTAGATGACGACCATCAGGGACAGCTTCAAGGCCAGCAAAAGGCCAGGAACCGTAAAAAGGCCG
CGTTGCTGGCGTTTTTCCATAGGCTCCGCCCCCCTGACGAGCATCACAAAAATCGACGCTCAAGTCAGAG
GTGGCGAAACCCGACAGGACTATAAAGATACCAGGCGTTTCCCCCTGGAAGCTCCCTCGTGCGCTCTCCT
GTTCCGACCCTGCCGCTTACCGGATACCTGTCCGCCTTTCTCCCTTCGGGAAGCGTGGCGCTTTCTCATA
GCTCACGCTGTAGGTATCTCAGTTCGGTGTAGGTCGTTCGCTCCAAGCTGGGCTGTGTGCACGAACCCCC
CGTTCAGCCCGACCGCTGCGCCTTATCCGGTAACTATCGTCTTGAGTCCAACCCGGTAAGACACGACTTA
TCGCCACTGGCAGCAGCCACTGGTAACAGGATTAGCAGAGCGAGGTATGTAGGCGGTGCTACAGAGTTCT
TGAAGTGGTGGCCTAACTACGGCTACACTAGAAGGACAGTATTTGGTATCTGCGCTCTGCTGAAGCCAGT
TACCTTCGGAAAAAGAGTTGGTAGCTCTTGATCCGGCAAACAAACCACCGCTGGTAGCGGTGGTTTTTTT
GTTTGCAAGCAGCAGATTACGCGCAGAAAAAAAGGATCTCAAGAAGATCCTTTGATCTTTTCTACGGGGT
CTGACGCTCAGTGGAACGAAAACTCACGTTAAGGGATTTTGGTCATGAGATTATCAAAAAGGATCTTCAC
CTAGATCCTTTTAAATTAAAAATGAAGTTTTAAATCAATCTAAAGTATATATGAGTAAACTTGGTCTGAC
AGTTACCAATGCTTAATCAGTGAGGCACCTATCTCAGCGATCTGTCTATTTCGTTCATCCATAGTTGCCT
GACTCCCCGTCGTGTAGATAACTACGATACGGGAGGGCTTACCATCTGGCCCCAGTGCTGCAATGATACC
GCGAGACCCACGCTCACCGGCTCCAGATTTATCAGCAATAAACCAGCCAGCCGGAAGGGCCGAGCGCAGA
AGTGGTCCTGCAACTTTATCCGCCTCCATCCAGTCTATTAATTGTTGCCGGGAAGCTAGAGTAAGTAGTT
CGCCAGTTAATAGTTTGCGCAACGTTGTTGCCATTGCTGCAGGCATCGTGGTGTCACGCTCGTCGTTTGG
TATGGCTTCATTCAGCTCCGGTTCCCAACGATCAAGGCGAGTTACATGATCCCCCATGTTGTGCAAAAAA
GCGGTTAGCTCCTTCGGTCCTCCGATCGTTGTCAGAAGTAAGTTGGCCGCAGTGTTATCACTCATGGTTA
TGGCAGCACTGCATAATTCTCTTACTGTCATGCCATCCGTAAGATGCTTTTCTGTGACTGGTGAGTACTC
AACCAAGTCATTCTGAGAATAGTGTATGCGGCGACCGAGTTGCTCTTGCCCGGCGTCAACACGGGATAAT
ACCGCGCCACATAGCAGAACTTTAAAAGTGCTCATCATTGGAAAACGTTCTTCGGGGCGAAAACTCTCAA
GGATCTTACCGCTGTTGAGATCCAGTTCGATGTAACCCACTCGTGCACCCAACTGATCTTCAGCATCTTT
TACTTTCACCAGCGTTTCTGGGTGAGCAAAAACAGGAAGGCAAAATGCCGCAAAAAAGGGAATAAGGGCG
ACACGGAAATGTTGAATACTCATACTCTTCCTTTTTCAATATTATTGAAGCATTTATCAGGGTTATTGTC
TCATGAGCGGATACATATTTGAATGTATTTAGAAAAATAAACAAATAGGGGTTCCGCGCACATTTCCCCG
AAAAGTGCCACCTGACGTCTAAGAAACCATTATTATCATGACATTAACCTATAAAAATAGGCGTATCACG
AGGCCCTTTCGTCTTCAAGAATTAATTCTATATTCTAAAAACACAAATGATACTTCTAAAAAAAAATCAT
GAATGGCATCAACTCTGAATCAAATCTTTGCAGATGCACCTACTTCTCATTTCCACTGTCACATCATTTT
TCCAGATCTCGCTGCCTGTTATGTGGCCCACAAACCAAGACACGTTTTATGGCCATTAAAGCTGGCTGAT
CGTCGCCAAACACCAAATACATAATGAATATGTACACATTCGAGAAAGAAGCGATCAAAGAAGCGTCTTC
GGGCGGAGTAGGAGAATGCGGAGGAGAAGGAGAACGAGCTGATCTAGTATCTCTCCACAATCCAATGCCA
ACTGACCAACTGGCCATATTCGGAGCAATTTGAAGCCAATTTCCATCGCCTGGCGATCGCTCCATTCTTG
GCTATATGTTTTTCACCGTTACCCGGGGCCATTTTCAAAGACTCGTCGGCAAGATAAGATTGTGTCACTC
GCTGTCTCTCTTCATTTGTCGAAGAATGCTGAGGAATTTCGCGATGACGTCGGCGAGTATTTTGAAGAAT
GAGAATAATTTGTATTTATACGAAAATCAGTTAGTGGAATTTTCTACAAAAACATGTTATCTATAGATAA
TTTTGTTGCAAAATATGTTGACTATGACAAAGATTGTATGTATATACCTTTAATGTATTCTCATTTTCTT
ATGTATTTATAATGGCAATGATGATACTGATGATATTTTAAGATGATGCCAGACCAAAAGGCTTGAATTT
CTGCGTCTTTTGCCGAACGCAGTGCATGTGCAATTGTTGTTTTTTGGAATATTCAATTTTCGGACTGTCC
GCTTTGATTTCAGTTTCTTGGCTTATTCAAAAAGCAAAGTAAAGCCAAAAAAGCGAGATGGCAATACCAA
ATGCGGCAAAACGGTAGTGGAAGGAAAGGGGTGCGGGGCAGCGGAAGGAAGGGTGGGGCGGGGCGTGGCG
GGGTCTGTGGCTGGGCGCGACGTCACCGACGTTGGAGCCACTCCTTTGACCATGTGTGCGTGTGTGTATT
ATTCGTGTCTCGCCACTCGCCGGTTGTTTTTTTCTTTTTATGCTGCGCTCTCTCTAGCGCCATCTCGCTT
ACGCATGCTCAACGCACCGCATGTTGCCGTTTCCTTTTATGCGTCATTTTGGCTCGAAATAGGCAATTAT
TTAAACAAAGATTAGTCAACGAAAACGCTAAAATAAATAAGTCTACAATATGGTTACTTATTGCCATGTG
TGTGCAGCCAACGATAGCAACAAAAGCAACAACACAGGTGGCTTTCCCTCTTTCACTTTTTGTTTGCAAG
CCGCGTGCGAGCAAGACGGCACGACCGGCAAACGCAATTACGCTGACAAAGAGCAGACGAAGTTTTGGCG
AAAAACATCAAGGCGCCTGATACGAATGCATTTGCAATAACAATTGCGATATTTAATATTGTTTATGAAG
CTGTTTGACTTCAAAACACACAAAAAAAAAAATAAAACAAATTATTTGAAAGAGAATTAGGAATCGGACG
CTTATCGTTAGGGTAACAACAAGAAATGCTTACTGAGTCACAGCCTCTGGAAAACTGCCGCAAGCCAGAG
AGAGAGAGAAAAAGAGGGAGAGCAGCTTAGACCGCATGTGCTTGTGTGTGAGGCGTCTCTCTCTTCGTCT
CTGTTGCGCAAACGCATAGACTGCACTGAAAAAATCGATTACCTATTTTTTATGAATGAATATTTGCACT
ATTACTATTCAAAACTATTAAGATAGCAATCACATTCAATAGCCAAATACTATACCACCTGAGCGATGCA
ACGAAATGATCAATTTGAGCAAAAATGCTGCATATTTAGGACGGCATCATTATAGAAATGCTTCTTGCTG
TGTACTTTTCTCTCGTCTGGCAGCTGTTTCGCCGTTATTGTTAAAACCGGCTTAAGTTAGGTGTGTTTTC
TACGACTAGTGAATGCCCTACTAGAAGATGTGTGTTGCACAAAATGTCCCTGGAATAACCAATTTGAAGT
GCAGATAGCAGTAAACGTAAGCTAATATGAATATTATTTAACTGTAATGTTTTAATATCGCTGGACATTA
CTAATAAACCCACTATAAACACATGTACATATGTATGTTTTGGCATACAATGAGTAGTTGGGGAAAAAAT
GTGTAAAAGCACCGTGACCATCACAGCATAAAGATAACCAGCTGAAGTATCGAATATGAGTAACCCCCAA
ATTGAATCACATGCCGCAACTGATAGGACCCATGGAAGTACACTCTTCATGGCGATATACAAGACACACA
CAAGCACGAACACCCAGTTGCGGAGGAAATTCTCCGTAAATGAAAACCCAATCGGCGAACAATTCATACC
CATATATGGTAAAAGTTTTGAACGCGACTTGAGAGCGGAGAGCATTGCGGCTGATAAGGTTTTAGCGCTA
AGCGGGCTTTATAAAACGGGCTGCGGGACCAGTTTTCATATCACTACCGTTTGAGTTCTTGTGCTGTGTG
GATACTCCTCCCGACACAAAGCCGCTCCATCAGCCAGCAGTCGTCTAATCCAGAGACCCCGGATCGG
